Addgene plasmid #159039: pMSR:MSMEG_0029:Dendra
Purpose: T7 expression of C-term fluorescent fusion in E. coli
Depositing lab: Keith Derbyshire & Joseph Wade. Depositing organization: Wadsworth Center, New York State Department of Health. Publication: A Mycobacterial Systems Resource for the Research Community. Judd JA, Canestrari J, Clark R, Joseph A, Lapierre P, Lasek-Nesselquist E, Mir M, Palumbo M, Smith C, Stone M, Upadhyay A, Wirth SE, Dedrick RM, Meier CG, Russell DA, Dills A, Dove E, Kester J, Wolf ID, Zhu J, Rubin ER, Fortune S, Hatfull GF, Gray TA, Wade JT, Derbyshire KM. mBio. 2021 Mar 2;12(2). pii: mBio.02401-20. doi: 10.1128/mBio.02401-20. PubMed 33653882.
Backbone
  Vector backbone: pMSR:Dendra
  Vector type: Bacterial Expression ; Integrating Mycobacterial Expression Vector attL5
Growth in bacteria
  Bacterial resistance: Apramycin, 25 μg/mL
  Growth temperature: 37°C
  Growth strain: DH5alpha
  Copy number: High Copy
Gene/Insert
  Gene/Insert name: MSMEG_0029
  Species: M. smegmatis
  Promoter: pmycTetO
  Tag / fusion protein: Gly-Ala Linker/Dendra2/1x Flag Tag (C terminal on insert)
  Cloning method: Ligation Independent Cloning
  Sequencing primers: 5′ TGATAGAGTTTGTCCTCCCTATCAG; 3′ TCCATATGCACCTTGACACG
Terms and licenses: Academic/Nonprofit Terms; Industry Terms: Not Available to Industry
Depositor comments: NCBI reference sequence: CP000480.1. 5' cloning site: Ase1, destroyed during cloning. 3' cloning site: HindIII, not destroyed during cloning
How to cite: pMSR:MSMEG_0029:Dendra was a gift from Keith Derbyshire & Joseph Wade (Addgene plasmid # 159039 ; http://n2t.net/addgene:159039 ; RRID:Addgene_159039)
