[The description below was written by a language model from this plasmid's Addgene catalogue record and pLannotate feature annotations shown in this document.]
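Description:
pMSR:MSMEG_0029:Dendra is a 5.5 kb shuttle plasmid from a Mycobacterial Systems Resource collection, built on the pMSR:Dendra backbone and catalogued as both a bacterial expression vector and an integrating mycobacterial expression vector targeting the L5 attachment site. It replicates in E. coli from a high-copy ColE1/pUC-type origin and is selected with apramycin through the aac(3)IV acetyltransferase gene. No mycobacterial replication origin is annotated. Instead, the plasmid carries the mycobacteriophage L5 integrase gene along with adjacent L5 sequence, which allows site-specific, single-copy insertion into the mycobacterial chromosome.

The payload is the Mycobacterium smegmatis open reading frame MSMEG_0029, inserted by ligation-independent cloning and fused at its C terminus, via a Gly-Ala linker, to the photoconvertible green fluorescent protein Dendra2 followed by a single FLAG epitope. Automated annotation matches the insert to the M. tuberculosis TrpG protein, the glutamine amidotransferase subunit of anthranilate synthase, suggesting MSMEG_0029 is its homologue, though the catalogue entry gives no functional name. The listed promoter is pmycTetO, a tet-operator-containing mycobacterial promoter. The short "tight TRE" hits flanking the sequence origin most likely reflect these tet operator sites rather than a mammalian Tet-responsive promoter. A T7 promoter lies just upstream of the coding sequence and a partial T7 terminator follows the FLAG tag, so the same fusion can be expressed by T7 RNA polymerase in E. coli, which is the stated purpose. The design supports tet-regulated expression, fluorescence localisation and FLAG-based detection or purification of the tagged protein in mycobacteria.
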