Features (pLannotate 1.2.2; 14 found; start..end, strand, type, name):
     15..32      +  promoter       tight TRE promoter (fragment): Tet-responsive promoter PTight, consisting of seven tet operator sequences followed by the minimal CMV promoter
     46..64      +  promoter       T7 promoter: promoter for bacteriophage T7 RNA polymerase
     80..778     +  CDS            trpG: TRPG_MYCTU - Experimental evidence at protein level: Swiss-Prot protein existence level 1. Part of a heterotetrameric complex that catalyzes the two- step biosynthesis of anthranilate, an intermediate in the biosynthesis of L-tryptophan. In the first step, the glutamine-binding beta subunit (TrpG) of anthranilate synthase (AS) provides the glutamine amidotransferase activity which generates ammonia as a substrate that, along with chorismate, is used in the second step, catalyzed by the large alpha subunit of AS (TrpE) to produce anthranilate. In the absence of TrpG, TrpE can synthesize anthran
    773..1459    +  CDS            Dendra2: Dendra2 is a photoconvertible green fluorescent protein published in 2006, derived from Dendronephthya sp.. It has high acid sensitivity.
   1499..1519    +  CDS            FLAG (fragment): FLAG® epitope tag, followed by an enterokinase cleavage site
   1528..1570    +  terminator     T7 terminator (fragment): transcription terminator for bacteriophage T7 RNA polymerase
   1776..2576    +  CDS            ApmR: aminoglycoside 3-N-acetyltransferase type IV ; aac(3)IV; confers resistance to apramycin (Paget and Davies, 1996)
   2643..2660    -  misc_feature   MCS (fragment): pBluescript multiple cloning site
   2701..3289    +  rep_origin     ori: high-copy-number ColE1/pMB1/pBR322/pUC origin of replication
   3457..3485    +  misc_feature   MCS (fragment): pUC18/19 multiple cloning site
   4045..5157    +  CDS            33: VINT_BPML5 - Also known as int. Protein inferred from homology: Swiss-Prot protein existence level 3. Integrase is necessary for integration of the phage into the host genome by site-specific recombination. From Mycobacterium phage L5 (Mycobacteriophage L5).
   5219..5323    -  CDS            32 (fragment): VG32_BPML5 - Protein predicted: Swiss-Prot protein existence level 4. From Mycobacterium phage L5 (Mycobacteriophage L5).
   5379..5483    +  CDS            Y4104_STRCO (fragment): Protein inferred from homology: Swiss-Prot protein existence level 3. From Streptomyces coelicolor (strain ATCC BAA-471 / A3(2) / M145).
   5541..8       +  promoter       tight TRE promoter (fragment) (across the origin): Tet-responsive promoter PTight, consisting of seven tet operator sequences followed by the minimal CMV promoter
>Addgene plasmid #159039 | pMSR:MSMEG_0029:Dendra | addgene full sequence | sequence record 315620 | Addgene NGS Result
TGATAGAGTTTGTCCTCCCTATCAGTGATAGATAGGCTTAAGGAGTAATACGACTCACTATAGGGAGAAG
GAGGCCATTATGCAGGTTTTGGTGGTCGACAACTATGACAGCTTCGTGTTCAACCTGGTCCAGTACCTGG
GCCAGCTCGGTGTGCACGCGCAGGTCTGGCGCAACGACGACGCCCGGTTGGCCACCGAGGACGCGATAGC
GCAGGCCGCCGCCGACTTCGACGGTGTGCTGCTCAGCCCCGGGCCGGGCACCCCCGAACGTGCGGGAGCC
TCCATCGCGCTGGTGAAGGCGTGCGCCGCGGCGGGCACTCCCCTGCTGGGCGTGTGCCTGGGGCATCAGG
CGATCGGCGTGGCGTTCGGCGGCACCGTCGACCGTGCGCCCGAACTGCTGCACGGCAAGACCAGCGTCGT
GCACCACAACGACAGCGGCGTGCTCAAGGGTCTGCCGGATCCGTTCACCGCGACGCGGTACCACTCGCTG
ACGATCCTGCCCGAGACGCTGCCCGCCGCGCTCGAGGTCGTCGGCCAGACCGACAACGGCATCATCATGG
CCGTCCGGCACACCGAGCTGCCGATCCATGGCGTGCAGTTCCACCCCGAGTCGATCCTCACCCAGGGCGG
ACACCGCATGCTGGCCAACTGGCTCGGCTTCTGCGGCGCCGCACCGGACGAGACGCTCGTGCGCCGCCTC
GAGGACGAGGTCGCCCGCGCGGTCGCGGCCGCTACGCAGCGAAGCTCAGCGAAGCTTGGTGCGGCCGCGG
GCAACACGCCTGGCATCAATCTGATCAAGGAGGACATGCGTGTCAAGGTGCATATGGAGGGCAACGTGAA
CGGTCACGCCTTCGTGATCGAGGGGGAGGGTAAGGGTAAGCCTTACGAAGGGACCCAGACCGCCAACCTC
ACCGTCAAGGAGGGCGCCCCTCTCCCATTCTCGTACGATATCCTCACTACCGCGGTGCATTACGGGAACC
GCGTGTTCACCAAGTACCCCGAGGATATCCCTGACTACTTCAAGCAGAGCTTCCCGGAGGGATACTCCTG
GGAGCGGACGATGACCTTCGAAGACAAGGGTATCTGTACGATCCGCAGCGACATCTCGCTGGAAGGGGAC
TGTTTCTTCCAGAACGTCCGTTTCAAGGGGACCAACTTTCCGCCGAACGGCCCGGTCATGCAGAAGAAGA
CCCTCAAGTGGGAGCCGAGCACGGAGAAGCTGCACGTTCGGGACGGCCTCCTGGTCGGCAACATCAACAT
GGCGCTGCTGCTGGAAGGCGGCGGCCACTACCTATGCGACTTCAAGACCACGTACAAAGCGAAGAAGGTC
GTCCAGCTGCCCGACGCGCACTTCGTGGACCACCGCATCGAAATCCTGGGGAACGATTCGGACTACAACA
AGGTCAAGTTGTACGAGCACGCTGTGGCACGCTATAGCCCGCTCCCGTCGCAGGTCTGGTTCGAAGGCGG
CGGCGGGGAGAACCTGTATTTCCAGGACTACAAGGACGACGACGACAAGTGATTTAAATAACCCCTTGGG
GCCTCTAAACGGGTCTTGAGGGGTTTTTTGTTAACTAGCGTACGATCGAATTCCTGCAGCTCACGGTAAC
TGATGCCGTATTTGCAGTACCAGCGTACGGCCCACAGAATGATGTCACGCTGAAAATGCCGGCCTTTGAA
TGGGTTCATGTGCAGCTCCATCAGCAAAAGGGGATGATAAGTTTATCACCACCGACTATTTGCAACAGTG
CCGTTGATCGTGCTATGATCGACTGATGTCATCAGCGGTGGAGTGCAATGTCGTGCAATACGAATGGCGA
AAAGCCGAGCTCATCGGTCAGCTTCTCAACCTTGGGGTTACCCCCGGCGGTGTGCTGCTGGTCCACAGCT
CCTTCCGTAGCGTCCGGCCCCTCGAAGATGGGCCACTTGGACTGATCGAGGCCCTGCGTGCTACGCTGGG
TCCGGGAGGGACGCTCGTCATGCCCTCGTGGTCAGGTCTGGACGACGAGCCGTTCGATCCTGCCACGTCG
CCCGTTACACCGGACCTTGGAGTTGTCTCTGACACATTCTGGCGCCTGCCAAATGTAAAGCGCAGCGCCC
ATCCATTTGCCTTTGCGGCAGCGGGGCCACAGGCAGAGCAGATCATCTCTGATCCATTGCCCCTGCCACC
TTACTCGCCTGCAAGCCCGGTCGCCCGTGTCCATGAACTCGATGGGCAGGTACTTCTCCTCGGCGTGGGA
CACGATGCCAACACGACGCTGCATCTTGCCGAGTTGATGGCAAAGGTTCCCTATGGGGTGCCGAGACACT
GCACCATTCTTCAGGATGGCAAGTTGGTACGCGTCGATTATCTCGAGAATGACCACTGCTGTGAGCGCTT
TGCCTTGGCGGACAGGTGGCTCAAGGAGAAGAGCCTTCAGAAGGAAGGTCCAGTCGGTCATGCCTTTGCT
CGGTTGATCCGCTCCCGCGACATTGTGGCGACAGCCCTGGGTCAACTGGGCCGAGATCCGTTGATCTTCC
TGCATCCGCCAGAGGCGGGATGCGAAGAATGCGATGCCGCTCGCCAGTCGATTGGCTGAGCTCATGAGCG
GAGAACGAGATGACGTTGGAGGGGCAAGGTCGCGCTGATTGCTGGGGCAACACGGGGGATCCACTAGTTC
CATGAGCGTCAGACCCCGTAGAAAAGATCAAAGGATCTTCTTGAGATCCTTTTTTTCTGCGCGTAATCTG
CTGCTTGCAAACAAAAAAACCACCGCTACCAGCGGTGGTTTGTTTGCCGGATCAAGAGCTACCAACTCTT
TTTCCGAAGGTAACTGGCTTCAGCAGAGCGCAGATACCAAATACTGTCCTTCTAGTGTAGCCGTAGTTAG
GCCACCACTTCAAGAACTCTGTAGCACCGCCTACATACCTCGCTCTGCTAATCCTGTTACCAGTGGCTGC
TGCCAGTGGCGATAAGTCGTGTCTTACCGGGTTGGACTCAAGACGATAGTTACCGGATAAGGCGCAGCGG
TCGGGCTGAACGGGGGGTTCGTGCACACAGCCCAGCTTGGAGCGAACGACCTACACCGAACTGAGATACC
TACAGCGTGAGCTATGAGAAAGCGCCACGCTTCCCGAGGGGAGAAAGGCGGACAGGTATCCGGTAAGCGG
CAGGGTCGGAACAGGAGAGCGCACGAGGGAGCTTCCAGGGGGAAACGCCTGGTATCTTTATAGTCCTGTC
GGGTTTCGCCACCTCTGACTTGAGCGTCGATTTTTGTGATGCTCGTCAGGGGGGCGGAGCCTATGGAAAA
ACGCCAGCAACGCGGCCTTTTTACGGTTCCTGGCCTTTTGCTGGCCTTTTGCTCACATGTTCTTTCCTGC
GTTATCCCCTGATTCTGTGGATAACCGTATTACCGCCTTTGAGTGAGCTGATACCGCTCGCCGCAGCCGA
ACGACCGAGCGCAACGCGTGCGGCCGCGGTACCCGGGGATCCTCTAGAGTCGACCACCAAGGGCACCATC
TCTGCTTGGGCCACCCCGTTGGCCGCAGCCAGCTCGCTGAGAGCCGTGAACGACAGGGCGAACGCCAGCC
CGCCGACGGCGAGGGTTCCGACCGCTGCAACTCCCGGTGCAACCTTGTCCCGGTCTATTCTCTTCACTGC
ACCAGCTCCAATCTGGTGTGAATGCCCCTCGTCTGTTCGCGCAGGCGGGGGGCTCTATTCGTTTGTCAGC
ATCGAAAGTAGCCAGATCAGGGATGCGTTGCAACCGCGTATGCCCAGGTCAGAAGAGTCGCACAAGAGTT
GCAGACCCCTGGAAAGAAAAATGGCCAGAGGGCGAAAACACCCTCTGACCAGCGGAGCGGGCGACGGGAA
TCGAACCCGCGTAGCTAGTTTGGAAGAATGGGTGTCTGCCGACCACATATGGGCCGGTCAAGATAGGTTT
TTACCCCCTCTCGGCTGCATCCTCTAAGTGGAAAGAAATTGCAGGTCGTAGAAGCGCGTTGAAGCCTGAG
AGTTGCACAGGAGTTGCAACCCGGTAGCCTTGTTCACGACGAGAGGAGACCTAGTTGGCACGTCGCGGAT
GGGGATCGCTGAAGACTCAGCGCAGCGGGAGGATCCAAGCCTCATACGTCAACCCGCAGGACGGTGTGAG
GTACTACGCGCTGCAGACCTACGACAACAAGATGGACGCCGAAGCCTGGCTCGCGGGCGAGAAGCGGCTC
ATCGAGATGGAGACCTGGACCCCTCCACAGGACCGGGCGAAGAAGGCAGCCGCCAGCGCCATCACGCTGG
AGGAGTACACCCGGAAGTGGCTCGTGGAGCGCGACCTCGCAGACGGCACCAGGGATCTGTACAGCGGGCA
CGCGGAGCGCCGCATCTACCCGGTGCTAGGTGAAGTGGCGGTCACAGAGATGACGCCAGCTCTGGTGCGT
GCGTGGTGGGCCGGGATGGGTAGGAAGCACCCGACTGCCCGCCGGCATGCCTACAACGTCCTCCGGGCGG
TGATGAACACAGCGGTCGAGGACAAGCTGATCGCAGAGAACCCGTGCCGGATCGAGCAGAAGGCAGCCGA
TGAGCGCGACGTAGAGGCGCTGACGCCTGAGGAGCTGGACATCGTCGCCGCTGAGATCTTCGAGCACTAC
CGGATCGCGGCATACATCCTGGCGTGGACGAGCCTCCGGTTCGGAGAGCTGATCGAGCTTCGCCGCAAGG
ACATCGTGGACGACGGCATGACGATGAAGCTCCGGGTGCGCCGTGGCGCTTCCCGCGTGGGGAACAAGAT
CGTCGTTGGCAACGCCAAGACCGTCCGGTCGAAGCGTCCTGTGACGGTTCCGCCTCACGTCGCGGAGATG
ATCCGAGCGCACATGAAGGACCGTACGAAGATGAACAAGGGCCCCGAGGCATTCCTGGTGACCACGACGC
AGGGCAACCGGCTGTCGAAGTCCGCGTTCACCAAGTCGCTGAAGCGTGGCTACGCCAAGATCGGTCGGCC
GGAACTCCGCATCCACGACCTCCGCGCTGTCGGCGCTACGTTCGCCGCTCAGGCAGGTGCGACGACCAAG
GAGCTGATGGCCCGTCTCGGTCACACGACTCCTAGGATGGCGATGAAGTACCAGATGGCGTCTGAGGCCC
GCGACGAGGCTATCGCTGAGGCGATGTCCAAGCTGGCCAAGACCTCCTGAAACGCAAAAAGCCCCCCTCC
CAAGGACACTGAGTCCTAAAGAGGGGGGTTTCTTGTCAGTACGCGAAGAACCACGCCTGGCCGCGAGCGC
CAGCACCGCCGCTCTGTGCGGAGACCTGGGCACCAGCCCCGCCGCCGCCAGGAGCATTGCCGTTCCCGCC
AGAAATCTAGACGGTGACCACAACGCGCCCGCTTTGATCGGGGACGTCGAAATATTGGATCGTCGGCACC
GTCACGGCCGTGGGAGGCGGCACGATCCGCGACGTGATGATCGGCCGCATCCCCACGGTGCTGCGCAGTG
AGCTCTACGCCATCCCGGCGTTGATCTGTGCGTTCGCACGCACAGGCCCGGTGTGAGAAGGGTCTCTGAC
GAGCGGGAGAACTCCCTATCAG
